Addgene plasmid #193175: AAV-PB-SRT-tdTomato_BC10
Purpose: Barcoded piggyBac self-reporting transposon with tdTomato marker in AAV backbone
Depositing lab: Rob Mitra. Depositing organization: Washington University in Saint Louis. Publication: Measuring transcription factor binding and gene expression using barcoded self-reporting transposon calling cards and transcriptomes. Lalli M, Yen A, Thopte U, Dong F, Moudgil A, Chen X, Milbrandt J, Dougherty JD, Mitra RD. NAR Genom Bioinform. 2022 Aug 31;4(3):lqac061. doi: 10.1093/nargab/lqac061. eCollection 2022 Sep. PubMed 36062164.
Backbone
  Vector backbone: AAV-PB-SRT-tdTomato
  Vector type: AAV
Growth in bacteria
  Bacterial resistance: Ampicillin, 100 μg/mL
  Growth temperature: 37°C
  Growth strain: NEB Stable
  Copy number: High Copy
Gene/Insert
  Gene/Insert name: Barcoded piggyBac tdTomato SRT
  Species: H. sapiens (human)
  Mutation: Barcode: CATG
  Cloning method: Gibson Cloning
Terms and licenses: Academic/Nonprofit Terms; Industry Terms: Not Available to Industry
How to cite: AAV-PB-SRT-tdTomato_BC10 was a gift from Rob Mitra (Addgene plasmid # 193175 ; http://n2t.net/addgene:193175 ; RRID:Addgene_193175)
