[The description below was written by a language model from this plasmid's Addgene catalogue record and the feature table of its GenBank file.]
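Description:
AAV-PB-SRT-tdTomato_BC10 is a 6.5 kb AAV transfer plasmid that carries a barcoded piggyBac self-reporting transposon (SRT) marked with tdTomato. It is maintained in E. coli through a high-copy ColE1/pUC-type origin and selected with ampicillin via the bla gene. Its recorded propagation strain is a recombination-deficient one of the kind commonly chosen to keep repeat-containing plasmids such as ITR vectors stable. Two AAV2 inverted terminal repeats flank the payload, so the region between them can be packaged into recombinant AAV particles for delivery to mammalian cells. Backbone elements outside the ITRs include a T7 promoter, M13 primer sites and an rrnB T1 terminator.

Between the ITRs, the annotation shows a piggyBac 3' (right) inverted repeat, followed by the human EF-1-alpha promoter with its first intron driving a mammalian codon-optimised tdTomato coding sequence. About 700 bp between the end of tdTomato and the second AAV ITR is unannotated. The other piggyBac terminal repeat needed for transposition would be expected there, but the feature table does not label it, and no polyadenylation signal is annotated either. That absence fits the self-reporting design, in which transcripts from the integrated transposon read through its end into flanking genomic DNA, so insertion sites can be recovered from RNA.

The record lists a short four-base barcode as the distinguishing modification, making this one member (BC10) of a series of otherwise equivalent barcoded SRTs. According to the associated publication title, the constructs are used for calling cards assays that measure transcription factor binding alongside transcriptomes. No transposase is encoded on this plasmid, so one would have to be supplied separately.
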