LOCUS       Exported 6510 bp ds-DNA circular SYN 06-DEC-2022
DEFINITION  Barcoded piggyBac self-reporting transposon with tdTomato marker in
            AAV backbone.
ACCESSION   .
VERSION     .
KEYWORDS    AAV-PB-SRT-tdTomato_BC10
SOURCE      synthetic DNA construct
  ORGANISM  synthetic DNA construct
REFERENCE   1 (bases 1 to 6510)
  AUTHORS   Lalli M, Yen A, Thopte U, Dong F, Moudgil A, Chen X, Milbrandt J,
            Dougherty JD, Mitra RD
  TITLE     Measuring transcription factor binding and gene expression using
            barcoded self-reporting transposon calling cards and transcriptomes.
  JOURNAL   NAR Genom Bioinform. 2022 Aug 31;4(3):lqac061. doi:
            10.1093/nargab/lqac061. eCollection 2022 Sep.
  PUBMED    36062164
REFERENCE   2 (bases 1 to 6510)
  AUTHORS   .
  TITLE     Direct Submission
  JOURNAL   Exported Dec 6, 2022 from SnapGene Server 1.1.58
            http://www.snapgene.com
FEATURES             Location/Qualifiers
     source          1..6510
                     /organism="synthetic DNA construct"
                     /mol_type="other DNA"
     primer_bind     379..401
                     /label=M13/pUC Forward
                     /note="In lacZ gene"
     primer_bind     393..410
                     /label=M13 Forward
                     /note="In lacZ gene. Also called M13-F20 or M13 (-21)
                     Forward"
     primer_bind     394..410
                     /label=M13 fwd
                     /note="common sequencing primer, one of multiple similar
                     variants"
     primer_bind     421..440
                     /label=T7
                     /note="T7 promoter, forward primer"
     promoter        421..439
                     /label=T7 promoter
                     /note="promoter for bacteriophage T7 RNA polymerase"
     repeat_region   476..605
                     /label=AAV2 ITR
     repeat_region   752..814
                     /label=piggyBac right (3') inverted repeat
                     /note="piggyBac transposon-specific inverted terminal
                     repeat sequence (ITR)"
     promoter        1057..2238
                     /label=EF-1-alpha promoter
                     /note="strong constitutive promoter for human elongation
                     factor EF-1-alpha"
     intron          1287..2229
                     /label=EF-1-alpha intron A
                     /note="intron upstream of the start codon of human
                     EF-1-alpha"
     primer_bind     2186..2206
                     /label=EF1a-F
                     /note="Human elongation factor-1a promoter, forward primer"
     CDS             2250..3680
                     /codon_start=1
                     /product="tandem dimeric (pseudo-monomeric) derivative of
                     DsRed (Shaner et al., 2004)"
                     /label=tdTomato
                     /note="mammalian codon-optimized"
                     /translation="MVSKGEEVIKEFMRFKVRMEGSMNGHEFEIEGEGEGRPYEGTQAA
                     KLKVTKGGPLPFAWDILSPQFMYGSKAYVKHPADIPDYKKLSFPEGFKWERVMNFEDGG
                     LVTVTQDSSLQDGTLIYKVKMRGTNFPPDGPVMQKKTMGWEASTERLYPRDGVLKGEIH
                     QALKLKDGGHYLVEFKTIYMAKKPVQLPGYYYVDTKLDITSHNEDYTIVEQYERSEGRH
                     HLFLGHGTGSTGSGSSGTASSEDNNMAVIKEFMRFKVRMEGSMNGHEFEIEGEGEGRPY
                     EGTQTAKLKVTKGGPLPFAWDILSPQFMYGSKAYVKHPADIPDYKKLSFPEGFKWERVM
                     NFEDGGLVTVTQDSSLQDGTLIYKVKMRGTNFPPDGPVMQKKTMGWEASTERLYPRDGV
                     LKGEIHQALKLKDGGHYLVEFKTIYMAKKPVQLPGYYYVDTKLDITSHNEDYTIVEQYE
                     RSEGRHHLFLYGMDELYK"
     repeat_region   4410..4539
                     /label=AAV2 ITR
     primer_bind     complement(4667..4684)
                     /label=L4440
                     /note="L4440 vector, forward primer"
     terminator      4721..4764
                     /gene="Escherichia coli rrnB"
                     /label=rrnB T1 terminator
                     /note="transcription terminator T1 from the E. coli rrnB
                     gene"
     rep_origin      complement(4821..5409)
                     /direction=LEFT
                     /label=ori
                     /note="high-copy-number ColE1/pMB1/pBR322/pUC origin of
                     replication"
     primer_bind     complement(4901..4920)
                     /label=pBR322ori-F
                     /note="pBR322 origin, forward primer"
     CDS             complement(5580..6440)
                     /codon_start=1
                     /gene="bla"
                     /product="beta-lactamase"
                     /label=AmpR
                     /note="confers resistance to ampicillin, carbenicillin, and
                     related antibiotics"
                     /translation="MSIQHFRVALIPFFAAFCLPVFAHPETLVKVKDAEDQLGARVGYI
                     ELDLNSGKILESFRPEERFPMMSTFKVLLCGAVLSRIDAGQEQLGRRIHYSQNDLVEYS
                     PVTEKHLTDGMTVRELCSAAITMSDNTAANLLLTTIGGPKELTAFLHNMGDHVTRLDRW
                     EPELNEAIPNDERDTTMPVAMATTLRKLLTGELLTLASRQQLIDWMEADKVAGPLLRSA
                     LPAGWFIADKSGAGERGSRGIIAALGPDGKPSRIVVIYTTGSQATMDERNRQIAEIGAS
                     LIKHW"
     primer_bind     6203..6222
                     /label=Amp-R
                     /note="Ampicillin resistance gene, reverse primer"
     promoter        complement(6441..6504)
                     /gene="bla"
                     /label=AmpR promoter
ORIGIN
        1 gctaataaca ggcctgctgg taatcgcagg cctttttatt tggtgtattt agaaaaataa
       61 acaaataggg gttccgcgca catttccccg aaaagtgcca cctaaattgt aagcgttaat
      121 attttgttaa aattcgcgtt aaatttttgt taaatcagct cattttttaa ccaataggcc
      181 gaaatcggca aaatccctta taaatcaaaa gaatagaccg agatagggtt gagtggccgc
      241 tacagggcgc tcccattcgc cattcaggct gcgcaactgt tgggaagggc gtttcggtgc
      301 gggcctcttc gctattacgc cagctggcga aagggggatg tgctgcaagg cgattaagtt
      361 gggtaacgcc agggttttcc cagtcacgac gttgtaaaac gacggccagt gagcgcgacg
      421 taatacgact cactataggg cgaattgtag gcggaaggcc gtcaaggccg catggctgcg
      481 cgctcgctcg ctcactgagg ccgcccgggc aaagcccggg cgtcgggcga cctttggtcg
      541 cccggcctca gtgagcgagc gagcgcgcag agagggagtg gccaactcca tcactagggg
      601 ttcctattga cgtcagatcg ctaaataatg acgtatgttc ccatagtaac gccaataggg
      661 actttccatt gacgtcaatg ggtggagtat ttacggtaaa ctgcccactt ggcagtacat
      721 caagtgtatc atacgtcaag gccgcattta accctagaaa gataatcata ttgtgacgta
      781 cgttaaagat aatcatgtgt aaaattgacg catgtgtttt atcggtctgt atatcgaggt
      841 ttatttatta atttgaatag atattaagtt ttattatatt tacacttaca tactaataat
      901 aaattcaaca aacaatttat ttatgtttat ttatttatta aaaaaaacaa aaactcaaaa
      961 tttcttctat aaagtaacaa aacttttatc gaattcctgc agcccagctt gatcttaggt
     1021 ccctcgacga attctctaga gaagagcatg cgtgaggctc cggtgcccgt cagtgggcag
     1081 agcgcacatc gcccacagtc cccgagaagt tggggggagg ggtcggcaat tgaaccggtg
     1141 cctagagaag gtggcgcggg gtaaactggg aaagtgatgt cgtgtactgg ctccgccttt
     1201 ttcccgaggg tgggggagaa ccgtatataa gtgcagtagt cgccgtgaac gttctttttc
     1261 gcaacgggtt tgccgccaga acacaggtaa gtgccgtgtg tggttcccgc gggcctggcc
     1321 tctttacggg ttatggccct tgcgtgcctt gaattacttc cacgcccctg gctgcagtac
     1381 gtgattcttg atcccgagct tcgggttgga agtgggtggg agagttcgag gccttgcgct
     1441 taaggagccc cttcgcctcg tgcttgagtt gaggcctggc ttgggcgctg gggccgccgc
     1501 gtgcgaatct ggtggcacct tcgcgcctgt ctcgctgctt tcgataagtc tctagccatt
     1561 taaaattttt gatgacctgc tgcgacgctt tttttctggc aagatagtct tgtaaatgcg
     1621 ggccaagatc tgcacactgg tatttcggtt tttggggccg cgggcggcga cggggcccgt
     1681 gcgtcccagc gcacatgttc ggcgaggcgg ggcctgcgag cgcggccacc gagaatcgga
     1741 cgggggtagt ctcaagctgg ccggcctgct ctggtgcctg gcctcgcgcc gccgtgtatc
     1801 gccccgccct gggcggcaag gctggcccgg tcggcaccag ttgcgtgagc ggaaagatgg
     1861 ccgcttcccg gccctgctgc agggagctca aaatggagga cgcggcgctc gggagagcgg
     1921 gcgggtgagt cacccacaca aaggaaaagg gcctttccgt cctcagccgt cgcttcatgt
     1981 gactccacgg agtaccgggc gccgtccagg cacctcgatt agttctcgag cttttggagt
     2041 acgtcgtctt taggttgggg ggaggggttt tatgcgatgg agtttcccca cactgagtgg
     2101 gtggagactg aagttaggcc agcttggcac ttgatgtaat tctccttgga atttgccctt
     2161 tttgagtttg gatcttggtt cattctcaag cctcagacag tggttcaaag tttttttctt
     2221 ccatttcagg tgtcgtgaaa actacgccaa tggtgagcaa gggcgaggag gtcatcaaag
     2281 agttcatgcg cttcaaggtg cgcatggagg gctccatgaa cggccacgag ttcgagatcg
     2341 agggcgaggg cgagggccgc ccctacgagg gcacccaggc cgccaagctg aaggtgacca
     2401 agggcggccc cctgcccttc gcctgggaca tcctgtcccc ccagttcatg tacggctcca
     2461 aggcgtacgt gaagcacccc gccgacatcc ccgattacaa gaagctgtcc ttccccgagg
     2521 gcttcaagtg ggagcgcgtg atgaacttcg aggacggcgg tctggtgacc gtgacccagg
     2581 actcctccct gcaggacggc acgctgatct acaaggtgaa gatgcgcggc accaacttcc
     2641 cccccgacgg ccccgtaatg cagaagaaga ccatgggctg ggaggcctcc accgagcgcc
     2701 tgtacccccg cgacggcgtg ctgaagggcg agatccacca ggccctgaag ctgaaggacg
     2761 gcggccacta cctggtggag ttcaagacca tctacatggc caagaagccc gtgcaactgc
     2821 ccggctacta ctacgtggac accaagctgg acatcacctc ccacaacgag gactacacca
     2881 tcgtggaaca gtacgagcgc tccgagggcc gccaccacct gttcctgggg catggcaccg
     2941 gcagcaccgg cagcggcagc tccggcaccg cctcctccga ggacaacaac atggccgtca
     3001 tcaaagagtt catgcgcttc aaggtgcgca tggagggctc catgaacggc cacgagttcg
     3061 agatcgaggg cgagggcgag ggccgcccct acgagggcac ccagaccgcc aagctgaagg
     3121 tgaccaaggg cggccccctg cccttcgcct gggacatcct gtccccccag ttcatgtacg
     3181 gctccaaggc gtacgtgaag caccccgccg acatccccga ttacaagaag ctgtccttcc
     3241 ccgagggctt caagtgggag cgcgtgatga acttcgagga cggcggtctg gtgaccgtga
     3301 cccaggactc ctccctgcag gacggcacgc tgatctacaa ggtgaagatg cgcggcacca
     3361 acttcccccc cgacggcccc gtaatgcaga agaagaccat gggctgggag gcctccaccg
     3421 agcgcctgta cccccgcgac ggcgtgctga agggcgagat ccaccaggcc ctgaagctga
     3481 aggacggcgg ccactacctg gtggagttca agaccatcta catggccaag aagcccgtgc
     3541 aactgcccgg ctactactac gtggacacca agctggacat cacctcccac aacgaggact
     3601 acaccatcgt ggaacagtac gagcgctccg agggccgcca ccacctgttc ctgtacggca
     3661 tggacgagct gtacaagtaa tcgataacaa ctcgagtacc ggcttaagtg atagatcgga
     3721 agagcggttc agcaggaatg ccgagaccgg tttaaactca gtgtccatag cgacgccggc
     3781 gcgataagct atctataaca agaaaatata tatataataa gttatcacgt aagtagaaca
     3841 tgaaataaca atataattat cgtatgagtt aaatcttaaa agtcacgtaa aagataatca
     3901 tgcgtcattt tgactcacgc ggtcgttata gttcaaaatc agtgacactt accgcattga
     3961 caagcacgcc tcacgggagc tccaagcggc gactgagatg tcctaaatgc acagcgacgg
     4021 attcgcgcta tttagaaaga gagagcaata tttcaagaat gcatgcgtca attttacgca
     4081 gactatcttt catgggttaa gagctcaagc ttctgagatg caggtacatc ccactgatga
     4141 gtcccaaata ggacgaaacg cgcttcggtg cgtctgggat tccactgcta tccacgcggc
     4201 cgcacggcat tacgttagac gtctaggcca caccaccctg aaggcgcctg ctcgcctctg
     4261 atctgttgaa gctaagcagg gtcggtcctg gttagtactt ggatgggact ccgcctggta
     4321 atagccggta ccgtaggctt gcatggtcat agctgtttcc ttgcgctggg gatgcggtgg
     4381 gctctataga gagtcgatcg tgtgatcgaa ggaaccccta gtgatggagt tggccactcc
     4441 ctctctgcgc gctcgctcgc tcactgaggc cgggcgacca aaggtcgccc gacgcccggg
     4501 ctttgcccgg gcggcctcag tgagcgagcg agcgcgcagc atgtagagac tgggcctcat
     4561 gggccttccg cctatcactg cccgctttcc agtcgggaaa cctgtcgtgc cagctgcatt
     4621 aacatggtca tagctgtttc cttgcgtatt gggcgctctc cgcttcctcg ctcactgact
     4681 cgctgcgctc ggtcgttcgg gtaaagcctg gggtgcctaa ataaaacgaa aggcccagtc
     4741 ttccgactga gcctttcgtt ttattgagca aaaggccagc aaaaggccag gaaccgtaaa
     4801 aaggccgcgt tgctggcgtt tttccatagg ctccgccccc ctgacgagca tcacaaaaat
     4861 cgacgctcaa gtcagaggtg gcgaaacccg acaggactat aaagatacca ggcgtttccc
     4921 cctggaagct ccctcgtgcg ctctcctgtt ccgaccctgc cgcttaccgg atacctgtcc
     4981 gcctttctcc cttcgggaag cgtggcgctt tctcatagct cacgctgtag gtatctcagt
     5041 tcggtgtagg tcgttcgctc caagctgggc tgtgtgcacg aaccccccgt tcagcccgac
     5101 cgctgcgcct tatccggtaa ctatcgtctt gagtccaacc cggtaagaca cgacttatcg
     5161 ccactggcag cagccactgg taacaggatt agcagagcga ggtatgtagg cggtgctaca
     5221 gagttcttga agtggtggcc taactacggc tacactagaa gaacagtatt tggtatctgc
     5281 gctctgctga agccagttac cttcggaaaa agagttggta gctcttgatc cggcaaacaa
     5341 accaccgctg gtagcggtgg tttttttgtt tgcaagcagc agattacgcg cagaaaaaaa
     5401 ggatctcaag aagatccttt gatcttttct acggggtctg acgctcagtg gaacgaaaac
     5461 tcacgttaag ggattttggt catgagatta tcaaaaagga tcttcaccta gatcctttta
     5521 aattaaaaat gaagttttaa atcaatctaa agtatatatg agtaaacttg gtctgacagt
     5581 taccaatgct taatcagtga ggcacctatc tcagcgatct gtctatttcg ttcatccata
     5641 gttgcctgac tccccgtcgt gtagataact acgatacggg agggcttacc atctggcccc
     5701 agtgctgcaa tgataccgcg agaaccacgc tcaccggctc cagatttatc agcaataaac
     5761 cagccagccg gaagggccga gcgcagaagt ggtcctgcaa ctttatccgc ctccatccag
     5821 tctattaatt gttgccggga agctagagta agtagttcgc cagttaatag tttgcgcaac
     5881 gttgttgcca ttgctacagg catcgtggtg tcacgctcgt cgtttggtat ggcttcattc
     5941 agctccggtt cccaacgatc aaggcgagtt acatgatccc ccatgttgtg caaaaaagcg
     6001 gttagctcct tcggtcctcc gatcgttgtc agaagtaagt tggccgcagt gttatcactc
     6061 atggttatgg cagcactgca taattctctt actgtcatgc catccgtaag atgcttttct
     6121 gtgactggtg agtactcaac caagtcattc tgagaatagt gtatgcggcg accgagttgc
     6181 tcttgcccgg cgtcaatacg ggataatacc gcgccacata gcagaacttt aaaagtgctc
     6241 atcattggaa aacgttcttc ggggcgaaaa ctctcaagga tcttaccgct gttgagatcc
     6301 agttcgatgt aacccactcg tgcacccaac tgatcttcag catcttttac tttcaccagc
     6361 gtttctgggt gagcaaaaac aggaaggcaa aatgccgcaa aaaagggaat aagggcgaca
     6421 cggaaatgtt gaatactcat actcttcctt tttcaatatt attgaagcat ttatcagggt
     6481 tattgtctca tgagcggata catatttgaa
//
